Addgene plasmid #132532: DYNLT3
Purpose: Human TCTEX-3, codon optimised for Sf9 expression.
Depositing lab: Andrew Carter. Depositing organization: MRC Laboratory of Molecular Biology. Publication: Structure of the dynein-2 complex and its assembly with intraflagellar transport trains. Toropova K, Zalyte R, Mukhopadhyay AG, Mladenov M, Carter AP, Roberts AJ. Nat Struct Mol Biol. 2019 Aug 26. pii: 10.1038/s41594-019-0286-y. doi: 10.1038/s41594-019-0286-y. PubMed 31451806.
Backbone
  Vector backbone: pACEBac1
  Backbone manufacturer: Geneva Biotech
  Backbone size w/o insert (bp): 2922
  Total vector size (bp): 3267
  Vector type: Insect Expression
Growth in bacteria
  Bacterial resistance: Gentamicin, 10 μg/mL
  Growth temperature: 37°C
  Growth strain: DH5alpha
  Copy number: Unknown
Gene/Insert
  Gene/Insert name: DYNLT3 (alt name: TCTEX-3)
  Species: H. sapiens (human)
  Insert size (bp): 345
  Mutation: Codon optimised for Sf9 expression
  Entrez Gene: DYNLT3 (a.k.a. RP3, TCTE1L, TCTEX1L)
Resource information
  A portion of this plasmid was derived from a plasmid made by: Cloned from genes synthesised by Epoch, codon optised for insect cell expression.
Terms and licenses: Academic/Nonprofit Terms; Industry Terms: Not Available to Industry
Depositor comments: Cloned by Ruta Zalyte in Andrew Carter's lab. For cloning strategy, please refer to the Methods section of Toropova et al 2019.
How to cite: DYNLT3 was a gift from Andrew Carter (Addgene plasmid # 132532 ; http://n2t.net/addgene:132532 ; RRID:Addgene_132532)
