[The description below was written by a language model from this plasmid's Addgene catalogue record and pLannotate feature annotations shown in this document.]
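Description:
DYNLT3 is an insect-cell expression plasmid built on the pACEBac1 backbone, a small baculovirus transfer (acceptor) vector of the MultiBac type, with a total size of about 3.3 kb. It replicates in E. coli from a high-copy ColE1/pUC-type origin and is selected with gentamicin through the aacC1 acetyltransferase gene, which is driven by a class 1 integron Pc promoter.

The payload is the human dynein light chain DYNLT3 (also called TCTEX-3), a roughly 345 bp open reading frame made from a synthetic gene codon-optimised for Sf9 cells. It sits downstream of the Autographa californica polyhedrin promoter, a very late baculoviral promoter that gives strong expression in infected insect cells, and is followed by an SV40 polyadenylation signal. The short "large T antigen" fragment annotated just upstream of the poly(A) signal is most likely part of that SV40 terminator region. Likewise, the small "SET1" match near Tn7L is probably a backbone similarity hit rather than a functional tag. No purification or epitope tag on DYNLT3 is recorded.

The expression cassette and gentamicin marker are flanked by the Tn7R and Tn7L ends, allowing Tn7 transposition into a baculoviral bacmid in a suitable E. coli host to generate recombinant baculovirus. A single loxP site upstream of the polyhedrin promoter permits Cre-mediated fusion with compatible donor plasmids, so that several subunits can be combined in one construct. In keeping with this design, the associated publication concerns the structure of the dynein-2 complex and its assembly with intraflagellar transport trains. This suggests the plasmid was used to produce this light chain as one component of recombinant dynein-2.
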