Features (pLannotate 1.2.2; 11 found; start..end, strand, type, name):
    148..736     +  rep_origin     ori: high-copy-number ColE1/pMB1/pBR322/pUC origin of replication
    871..1094    -  mobile_element Tn7R: mini-Tn7 element (right end of the Tn7 transposon) Tn7
   1161..1694    -  CDS            GmR: gentamycin acetyltransferase; aacC1; confers resistance to gentamycin
   1883..1911    -  promoter       Pc promoter: intI1 (promoter lies within the coding sequence); class 1 integron promoter
   1982..2015    +  protein_bind   loxP: Cre-mediated recombination occurs in the 8-bp core sequence (GCATACAT). Cre recombinase
   2132..2220    +  promoter       polyhedrin promoter: polh from Autographa californica; promoter for the baculovirus polyhedrin gene
   2268..2615    +  CDS            DYNLT3: DYLT3_HUMAN - Also known as TCTE1L, TCTE1XL. Experimental evidence at protein level: Swiss-Prot protein existence level 1. Acts as one of several non-catalytic accessory components of the cytoplasmic dynein 1 complex that are thought to be involved in linking dynein to cargos and to adapter proteins that regulate dynein function. Cytoplasmic dynein 1 acts as a motor for the intracellular retrograde motility of vesicles and organelles along microtubules. Probably binds BUB3 as part of transport cargo. Required for the efficient progression through mitosis (By similarity). From Homo sapiens (Hum
   2662..2745    +  CDS            large T antigen (fragment): large T antigen from SV40 (simian virus 40)
   2768..2889    +  polyA_signal   SV40 poly(A) signal: SV40 polyadenylation signal
   2968..3017    +  CDS            SET1 (fragment): solubility-enhancement tag derived from T7 phage gene 10B
   3060..3225    -  mobile_element Tn7L: mini-Tn7 element (left end of the Tn7 transposon) Tn7
>Addgene plasmid #132532 | DYNLT3 | addgene full sequence | sequence record 261188 | Addgene NGS Result
TATACTTTAGATTGATTTAAAACTTCATTTTTAATTTAAAAGGATCTAGGTGAAGATCCTTTTTGATAAT
CTCATGACCAAAATCCCTTAACGTGAGTTTTCGTTCCACTGAGCGTCAGACCCCGTAGAAAAGATCAAAG
GATCTTCTTGAGATCCTTTTTTTCTGCGCGTAATCTGCTGCTTGCAAACAAAAAAACCACCGCTACCAGC
GGTGGTTTGTTTGCCGGATCAAGAGCTACCAACTCTTTTTCCGAAGGTAACTGGCTTCAGCAGAGCGCAG
ATACCAAATACTGTTCTTCTAGTGTAGCCGTAGTTAGGCCACCACTTCAAGAACTCTGTAGCACCGCCTA
CATACCTCGCTCTGCTAATCCTGTTACCAGTGGCTGCTGCCAGTGGCGATAAGTCGTGTCTTACCGGGTT
GGACTCAAGACGATAGTTACCGGATAAGGCGCAGCGGTCGGGCTGAACGGGGGGTTCGTGCACACAGCCC
AGCTTGGAGCGAACGACCTACACCGAACTGAGATACCTACAGCGTGAGCTATGAGAAAGCGCCACGCTTC
CCGAAGGGAGAAAGGCGGACAGGTATCCGGTAAGCGGCAGGGTCGGAACAGGAGAGCGCACGAGGGAGCT
TCCAGGGGGAAACGCCTGGTATCTTTATAGTCCTGTCGGGTTTCGCCACCTCTGACTTGAGCGTCGATTT
TTGTGATGCTCGTCAGGGGGGCGGAGCCTATGGAAAAACGCCAGCAACGCGGCCTTTTTACGGTTCCTGG
CCTTTTGCTGGCCTTTTGCTCACATGTTCTTTCCTGCGTTATCCCCTGATTGACTTGGGTCGCTCTTCCT
GTGGATGCGCAGATGCCCTGCGTAAGCGGGTGTGGGCGGACAATAAAGTCTTAAACTGAACAAAATAGAT
CTAAACTATGACAATAAAGTCTTAAACTAGACAGAATAGTTGTAAACTGAAATCAGTCCAGTTATGCTGT
GAAAAAGCATACTGGACTTTTGTTATGGCTAAAGCAAACTCTTCATTTTCTGAAGTGCAAATTGCCCGTC
GTATTAAAGAGGGGCGTGGCCAAGGGCATGTAAAGACTATATTCGCGGCGTTGTGACAATTTACCGAACA
ACTCCGCGGCCGGGAAGCCGATCTCGGCTTGAACGAATTGTTAGGTGGCGGTACTTGGGTCGATATCAAA
GTGCATCACTTCTTCCCGTATGCCCAACTTTGTATAGAGAGCCACTGCGGGATCGTCACCGTAATCTGCT
TGCACGTAGATCACATAAGCACCAAGCGCGTTGGCCTCATGCTTGAGGAGATTGATGAGCGCGGTGGCAA
TGCCCTGCCTCCGGTGCTCGCCGGAGACTGCGAGATCATAGATATAGATCTCACTACGCGGCTGCTCAAA
CTTGGGCAGAACGTAAGCCGCGAGAGCGCCAACAACCGCTTCTTGGTCGAAGGCAGCAAGCGCGATGAAT
GTCTTACTACGGAGCAAGTTCCCGAGGTAATCGGAGTCCGGCTGATGTTGGGAGTAGGTGGCTACGTCTC
CGAACTCACGACCGAAAAGATCAAGAGCAGCCCGCATGGATTTGACTTGGTCAGGGCCGAGCCTACATGT
GCGAATGATGCCCATACTTGAGCCACCTAACTTTGTTTTAGGGCGACTGCCCTGCTGCGTAACATCGTTG
CTGCTGCGTAACATCGTTGCTGCTCCATAACATCAAACATCGACCCACGGCGTAACGCGCTTGCTGCTTG
GATGCCCGAGGCATAGACTGTACAAAAAAACAGTCATAACAAGCCATGAAAACCGCCACTGCGCCGTTAC
CACCGCTGCGTTCGGTCAAGGTTCTGGACCAGTTGCGTGAGCGCATACGCTACTTGCATTACAGTTTACG
AACCGAACAGGCTTATGTCAACTGGGTTCGTGCCTTCATCCGTTTCCACGGTGTGCGTCACCCGGCAACC
TTGGGCAGCAGCGAAGTCGCCATAACTTCGTATAGCATACATTATACGAAGTTATCTGTAACTATAACGG
TCCTAAGGTAGCGACGTTTAAACATCCACCATTTGAGCGCTGGGCGTATTAATCATATTTCCCAGCCATG
GCTGTATCAAGCTACTTACCTGTGGACTGAGATGGAGATAATTAAAATGATAACCATCTCGCAAATAAAT
AAGTATTTTACTGTTTTCGTAACAGTTTTGTAATAAAAAAACCTATAAATATTCCGGATTATTCATACCG
TCCCACCATCGGGCGCGGATCCTCAACATGGAAGAGTACCACCGTCACTGCGACGAAGTGGGCTTCAACG
CTGAAGAGGCTCACAACATCGTGAAGGAATGCGTGGACGGTGTCCTGGGTGGCGAGGACTACAACCACAA
CAACATCAACCAGTGGACCGCTTCCATCGTCGAGCAGTCCCTGACCCACCTGGTCAAGCTGGGCAAGGCT
TACAAGTACATCGTGACCTGCGCTGTGGTGCAGAAGTCCGCTTACGGTTTCCACACCGCCTCCAGCTGTT
TCTGGGACACCACCTCCGACGGAACCTGCACCGTGCGTTGGGAGAACCGTACCATGAACTGCATCGTGAA
CGTGTTCGCTATCGCCATCGTGCTGTAACTAGAGCCTGCAGTCTCGACAAGCTTGTCGAGAAGTACTAGA
GGATCATAATCAGCCATACCACATTTGTAGAGGTTTTACTTGCTTTAAAAAACCTCCCACACCTCCCCCT
GAACCTGAAACATAAAATGAATGCAATTGTTGTTGTTAACTTGTTTATTGCAGCTTATAATGGTTACAAA
TAAAGCAATAGCATCACAAATTTCACAAATAAAGCATTTTTTTCACTGCATTCTAGTTGTGGTTTGTCCA
AACTCATCAATGTATCTTATCATGTCTGGAAACATCCACCATTTAAATGGAGTTAGGTTTAAACGGATCT
GATCACTGCTTGAGCCTAGAAGATCCGGCTGCTAACAAAGCCCGAAAGGAAGCTGAGTTGGCTGCTGCCA
CCGCTGAGCAATAACTATCATAACCCCTAGGGTATACCCATCTAATTGGAACCAGATAAGTGAAATCTAG
TTCCAAACTATTTTGTCATTTTTAATTTTCGTATTAGCTTACGACGCTACACCCAGTTCCCATCTATTTT
GTCACTCTTCCCTAAATAATCCTTAAAAACTCCATTTCCACCCCTCCCAGTTCCCAACTATTTTGTCCGC
CCACAACCGGTTGACTTGGGTCAACTGTCAGACCAAGTTTACTCATA
